>Addgene plasmid #118430 | pDRF1-GW mScarletI-T2A-mTurquoise2 | depositor full sequence | sequence record 223789 | pDRF1-GW mScarletI-T2A-mTurquoise2 sequence 8463 bps
CAAGCTTCCTGAAACGGAGAAACATAAACAGGCATTGCTGGGATCACCCATACATCACTCTGTTTTGCCT
GACCTTTTCCGGTAATTTGAAAACAAACCCGGTCTCGAAGCGGAGATCCGGCGATAATTACCGCAGAAAT
AAACCCATACACGAGACGTAGAACCAGCCGCACATGGCCGGAGAAACTCCTGCGAGAATTTCGTAAACTC
GCGCGCATTGCATCTGTATTTCCTAATGCGGCACTTCCAGGCCTCGATCGAGACCGTTTATCCATTGCTT
TTTTGTTGTCTTTTTCCCTCGTTCACAGAAAGTCTGAAGAAGCTATAGTAGAACTATGAGCTTTTTTTGT
TTCTGTTTTCCTTTTTTTTTTTTTTACCTCTGTGGAAATTGTTACTCTCACACTCTTTAGTTCGTTTGTT
TGTTTTGTTTATTCCAATTATGACCGGTGACGAAACGTGGTCGATGGTGGGTACCGCTTATGCTCCCCTC
CATTAGTTTCGATTATATAAAAAGGCCAAATATTGTATTATTTTCAAATGTCCTATCATTATCGTCTAAC
ATCTAATTTCTCTTAAATTTTTTCTCTTTCTTTCCTATAACACCAATAGTGAAAATCTTTTTTTCTTCTA
TATCTACAAAAACTTTTTTTTTCTATCAACCTCGTTGATAAATTTTTTCTTTAACAATCGTTAATAATTA
ATTAATTGGAAAATAACCATTTTTTCTCTCTTTTATACACACATTCAAAAGAAAGAAAAAAAATATACCC
CAGCCTCGACTAGTGAATTCGCGGCCATCACAAGTTTGTACAAAAAAGCAGGCTGCTAGCGCTACCGGTC
GCCACCATGGTGAGCAAGGGCGAGGCAGTGATCAAGGAGTTCATGCGGTTCAAGGTGCACATGGAGGGCT
CCATGAACGGCCACGAGTTCGAGATCGAGGGCGAGGGCGAGGGCCGCCCCTACGAGGGCACCCAGACCGC
CAAGCTGAAGGTGACCAAGGGTGGCCCCCTGCCCTTCTCCTGGGACATCCTGTCCCCTCAGTTCATGTAC
GGCTCCAGGGCCTTCATCAAGCACCCCGCCGACATCCCCGACTACTATAAGCAGTCCTTCCCCGAGGGCT
TCAAGTGGGAGCGCGTGATGAACTTCGAGGACGGCGGCGCCGTGACCGTGACCCAGGACACCTCCCTGGA
GGACGGCACCCTGATCTACAAGGTGAAGCTCCGCGGCACCAACTTCCCTCCTGACGGCCCCGTAATGCAG
AAGAAGACAATGGGCTGGGAAGCGTCCACCGAGCGGTTGTACCCCGAGGACGGCGTGCTGAAGGGCGACA
TTAAGATGGCCCTGCGCCTGAAGGACGGCGGCCGCTACCTGGCGGACTTCAAGACCACCTACAAGGCCAA
GAAGCCCGTGCAGATGCCCGGCGCCTACAACGTCGACCGCAAGTTGGACATCACCTCCCACAACGAGGAC
TACACCGTGGTGGAACAGTACGAACGCTCCGAGGGCCGCCACTCCACCGGCGGCATGGACGAGCTGTACA
AGTCCGGAGAGGGCAGAGGAAGTCTTCTAACATGCGGTGACGTGGAGGAGAATCCCGGCCCTGGGGATCC
ACCGGTCGCCACCATGGTGAGCAAGGGCGAGGAGCTGTTCACCGGGGTGGTGCCCATCCTGGTCGAGCTG
GACGGCGACGTAAACGGCCACAAGTTCAGCGTGTCCGGCGAGGGCGAGGGCGATGCCACCTACGGCAAGC
TGACCCTGAAGTTCATCTGCACCACCGGCAAGCTGCCCGTGCCCTGGCCCACCCTCGTGACCACCCTGTC
CTGGGGCGTGCAGTGCTTCGCCCGCTACCCCGACCACATGAAGCAGCACGACTTCTTCAAGTCCGCCATG
CCCGAAGGCTACGTCCAGGAGCGCACCATCTTCTTCAAGGACGACGGCAACTACAAGACCCGCGCCGAGG
TGAAGTTCGAGGGCGACACCCTGGTGAACCGCATCGAGCTGAAGGGCATCGACTTCAAGGAGGACGGCAA
CATCCTGGGGCACAAGCTGGAGTACAACTACTTTAGCGACAACGTCTATATCACCGCCGACAAGCAGAAG
AACGGCATCAAGGCCAACTTCAAGATCCGCCACAACATCGAGGACGGCGGCGTGCAGCTCGCCGACCACT
ACCAGCAGAACACCCCCATCGGCGACGGCCCCGTGCTGCTGCCCGACAACCACTACCTGAGCACCCAGTC
CAAGCTGAGCAAAGACCCCAACGAGAAGCGCGATCACATGGTCCTGCTGGAGTTCGTGACCGCCGCCGGG
ATCACTCTCGGCATGGACGAGCTGTACAAGTAAAGCGGCCGCACCCAGCTTTCTTGTACAAAGTGGTGTA
GTTAATTCATGATGGCCGCTGCAGGTCGACCTCGAGGGGGGGCCCGGTACCCAATTCGCCCTATAGTGAG
TCGTATTACGCGCGGATCCAGCTTTGGACTTCTTCGCCAGAGGTTTGGTCAAGTCTCCAATCAAGGTTGT
CGGCTTGTCTACCTTGCCAGAAATTTACGAAAAGATGGAAAAGGGTCAAATCGTTGGTAGATACGTTGTT
GACACTTCTAAATAAGCGAATTTCTTATGATTTATGATTTTTATTATTAAATAAGTTATAAAAAAAATAA
GTGTATACAAATTTTAAAGTGACTCTTAGGTTTTAAAACGANAATTCTTATTCTTGAGTAACTCTTTCCT
GTAGGTCAGGTTGCTTTCTCAGGTATAGCATGAGGTCGCTCTTATTGACCACACCTCTACCGGCATGCCA
ATTCACTGGCCGTCGTTTTACAACGTCGTGACTGGGAAAACCCTGGCGTTACCCAACTTAATCGCCTTGC
AGCACATCCCCCTTTCGCCAGCTGGCGTAATAGCGAAGAGGCCCGCACCGATCGCCCTTCCCAACAGTTG
CGCAGCCTGAATGGCGAATGGCGCCTGATGCGGTATTTTCTCCTTACGCATCTGTGCGGTATTTCACACC
GCATAATCGGATCGTACTTGTTACCCATCATTGAATTTTGAACATCCGAACCTGGGAGTTTTCCCTGAAA
CAGATAGTATATTTGAACCTGTATAATAATATATAGTCTAGCGCTTTACGGAAGACAATGTATGTATTTC
GGTTCCTGGAGAAACTATTGCATCTATTGCATAGGTAATCTTGCACGTCGCATCCCCGGTTCATTTTCTG
CGTTTCCATCTTGCACTTCAATAGCATATCTTTGTTAACGAAGCATCTGTGCTTCATTTTGTAGAACAAA
AATGCAACGCGAGAGCGCTAATTTTTCAAACAAAGAATCTGAGCTGCATTTTTACAGAACAGAAATGCAA
CGCGAAAGCGCTATTTTACCAACGAAGAATCTGTGCTTCATTTTTGTAAAACAAAAATGCAACGCGAGAG
CGCTAATTTTTCAAACAAAGAATCTGAGCTGCATTTTTACAGAACAGAAATGCAACGCGAGAGCGCTATT
TTACCAACAAAGAATCTATACTTCTTTTTTGTTCTACAAAAATGCATCCCGAGAGCGCTATTTTTCTAAC
AAAGCATCTTAGATTACTTTTTTTCTCCTTTGTGCGCTCTATAATGCAGTCTCTTGATAACTTTTTGCAC
TGTAGGTCCGTTAAGGTTAGAAGAAGGCTACTTTGGTGTCTATTTTCTCTTCCATAAAAAAAGCCTGACT
CCACTTCCCGCGTTTACTGATTACTAGCGAAGCTGCGGGTGCATTTTTTCAAGATAAAGGCATCCCCGAT
TATATTCTATACCGATGTGGATTGCGCATACTTTGTGAACAGAAAGTGATAGCGTTGATGATTCTTCATT
GGTCAGAAAATTATGAACGGTTTCTTCTATTTTGTCTCTATATACTACGTATAGGAAATGTTTACATTTT
CGTATTGTTTTCGATTCACTCTATGAATAGTTCTTACTACAATTTTTTTGTCTAAAGAGTAATACTAGAG
ATAAACATAAAAAATGTAGAGGTCGAGTTTAGATGCAAGTTCAAGGAGCGAAAGGTGGATGGGTAGGTTA
TATAGGGATATAGCACAGAGATATATAGCAAAGAGATACTTTTGAGCAATGTTTGTGGAAGCGGTATTCG
CAATATTTTAGTAGCTCGTTACAGTCCGGTGCGTTTTTGGTTTTTTGAAAGTGCGTCTTCAGAGCGCTTT
TGGTTTTCAAAAGCGCTCTGAAGTTCCTATACTTTCTAGCTAGAGAATAGGAACTTCGGAATAGGAACTT
CAAAGCGTTTCCGAAAACGAGCGCTTCCGAAAATGCAACGCGAGCTGCGCACATACAGCTCACTGTTCAC
GTCGCACCTATATCTGCGTGTTGCCTGTATATATATATACATGAGAAGAACGGCATAGTGCGTGTTTATG
CTTAAATGCGTACTTATATGCGTCTATTTATGTAGGATGAAAGGTAGTCTAGTACCTCCTGTGATATTAT
CCCATTCCATGCGGGGTATCGTATGCTTCCTTCAGCACTACCCTTTAGCTGTTCTATATGCTGCCACTCC
TCAATTGGATTAGTCTCATCCTTCAATGCTATCATTTCCTTTGATATTGGATCGATCCGATGATAAGCTG
TCAAACATGAGAATTGGGTAATAACTGATATAATTAAATTGAAGCTCTAATTTGTGAGTTTAGTATACAT
GCATTTACTTATAATACAGTTTTTTAGTTTTGCTGGCCGCATCTTCTCAAATATGCTTCCCAGCCTGCTT
TTCTGTAACGTTCACCCTCTACCTTAGCATCCCTTCCCTTTGCAAATAGTCCTCTTCCAACAATAATAAT
GTCAGATCCTGTAGAGACCACATCATCCACGGTTCTATACTGTTGACCCAATGCGTCTCCCTTGTCATCT
AAACCCACACCGGGTGTCATAATCAACCAATCGTAACCTTCATCTCTTCCACCCATGTCTCTTTGAGCAA
TAAAGCCGATAACAAAATCTTTGTCGCTCTTCGCAATGTCAACAGTACCCTTAGTATATTCTCCAGTAGA
TAGGGAGCCCTTGCATGACAATTCTGCTAACATCAAAAGGCCTCTAGGTTCCTTTGTTACTTCTTCTGCC
GCCTGCTTCAAACCGCTAACAATACCTGGGCCCACCACACCGTGTGCATTCGTAATGTCTGCCCATTCTG
CTATTCTGTATACACCCGCAGAGTACTGCAATTTGACTGTATTACCAATGTCAGCAAATTTTCTGTCTTC
GAAGAGTAAAAAATTGTACTTGGCGGATAATGCCTTTAGCGGCTTAACTGTGCCCTCCATGGAAAAATCA
GTCAAGATATCCACATGTGTTTTTAGTAAACAAATTTTGGGACCTAATGCTTCAACTAACTCCAGTAATT
CCTTGGTGGTACGAACATCCAATGAAGCACACAAGTTTGTTTGCTTTTCGTGCATGATATTAAATAGCTT
GGCAGCAACAGGACTAGGATGAGTAGCAGCACGTTCCTTATATGTAGCTTTCGACATGATTTATCTTCGT
TTCCTGCATGTTTTTGTTCTGTGCAGTTGGGTTAAGAATACTGGGCAATTTCATGTTTCTTCAACACTAC
ATATGCGTATATATACCAATCTAAGTCTGTGCTCCTTCCTTCGTTCTTCCTTCTGTTCGGAGATTACCGA
ATCAAAAAAATTTCAAGGAAACCGAAATCAAAAAAAAGAATAAAAAAAAAATGATGAATTGAAAAGCTAA
TTCTTGAAGACGAAAGGGCCTCGTGATACGCCTATTTTTATAGGTTAATGTCATGATAATAATGGTTTCT
TAGACGTCAGGTGGCACTTTTCGGGGAAATGTGCGCGGAACCCCTATTTGTTTATTTTTCTAAATACATT
CAAATATGTATCCGCTCATGAGACAATAACCCTGATAAATGCTTCAATAATATTGAAAAAGGAAGAGTAT
GAGTATTCAACATTTCCGTGTCGCCCTTATTCCCTTTTTTGCGGCATTTTGCCTTCCTGTTTTTGCTCAC
CCAGAAACGCTGGTGAAAGTAAAAGATGCTGAAGATCAGTTGGGTGCACGAGTGGGTTACATCGAACTGG
ATCTCAACAGCGGTAAGATCCTTGAGAGTTTTCGCCCCGAAGAACGTTTTCCAATGATGAGCACTTTTAA
AGTTCTGCTATGTGGCGCGGTATTATCCCGTATTGACGCCGGGCAAGAGCAACTCGGTCGCCGCATACAC
TATTCTCAGAATGACTTGGTTGAGTACTCACCAGTCACAGAAAAGCATCTTACGGATGGCATGACAGTAA
GAGAATTATGCAGTGCTGCCATAACCATGAGTGATAACACTGCGGCCAACTTACTTCTGACAACGATCGG
AGGACCGAAGGAGCTAACCGCTTTTTTGCACAACATGGGGGATCATGTAACTCGCCTTGATCGTTGGGAA
CCGGAGCTGAATGAAGCCATACCAAACGACGAGCGTGACACCACGATGCCTGTAGCAATGGCAACAACGT
TGCGCAAACTATTAACTGGCGAACTACTTACTCTAGCTTCCCGGCAACAATTAATAGACTGGATGGAGGC
GGATAAAGTTGCAGGACCACTTCTGCGCTCGGCCCTTCCGGCTGGCTGGTTTATTGCTGATAAATCTGGA
GCCGGTGAGCGTGGGTCTCGCGGTATCATTGCAGCACTGGGGCCAGATGGTAAGCCCTCCCGTATCGTAG
TTATCTACACGACGGGGAGTCAGGCAACTATGGATGAACGAAATAGACAGATCGCTGAGATAGGTGCCTC
ACTGATTAAGCATTGGTAACTGTCAGACCAAGTTTACTCATATATACTTTAGATTGATTTAAAACTTCAT
TTTTAATTTAAAAGGATCTAGGTGAAGATCCTTTTTGATAATCTCATGACCAAAATCCCTTAACGTGAGT
TTTCGTTCCACTGAGCGTCAGACCCCGTAGAAAAGATCAAAGGATCTTCTTGAGATCCTTTTTTTCTGCG
CGTAATCTGCTGCTTGCAAACAAAAAAACCACCGCTACCAGCGGTGGTTTGTTTGCCGGATCAAGAGCTA
CCAACTCTTTTTCCGAAGGTAACTGGCTTCAGCAGAGCGCAGATACCAAATACTGTTCTTCTAGTGTAGC
CGTAGTTAGGCCACCACTTCAAGAACTCTGTAGCACCGCCTACATACCTCGCTCTGCTAATCCTGTTACC
AGTGGCTGCTGCCAGTGGCGATAAGTCGTGTCTTACCGGGTTGGACTCAAGACGATAGTTACCGGATAAG
GCGCAGCGGTCGGGCTGAACGGGGGGTTCGTGCACACAGCCCAGCTTGGAGCGAACGACCTACACCGAAC
TGAGATACCTACAGCGTGAGCTATGAGAAAGCGCCACGCTTCCCGAAGGGAGAAAGGCGGACAGGTATCC
GGTAAGCGGCAGGGTCGGAACAGGAGAGCGCACGAGGGAGCTTCCAGGGGGAAACGCCTGGTATCTTTAT
AGTCCTGTCGGGTTTCGCCACCTCTGACTTGAGCGTCGATTTTTGTGATGCTCGTCAGGGGGGCGGAGCC
TATGGAAAAACGCCAGCAACGCGGCCTTTTTACGGTTCCTGGCCTTTTGCTGGCCTTTTGCTCACATGTT
CTTTCCTGCGTTATCCCCTGATTCTGTGGATAACCGTATTACCGCCTTTGAGTGAGCTGATACCGCTCGC
CGCAGCCGAACGACCGAGCGCAGCGAGTCAGTGAGCGAGGAAGCGGAAGAGCGCCCAATACGCAAACCGC
CTCTCCCCGCGCGTTGGCCGATTCATTAATGCAGCTGGCACGACAGGTTTCCCGACTGGAAAGCGGGCAG
TGAGCGCAACGCAATTAATGTGAGTTAGCTCACTCATTAGGCACCCCAGGCTTTACACTTTATGCTTCCG
GCTCGTATGTTGTGTGGAATTGTGAGCGGATAACAATTTCACACAGGAAACAGCTATGACCATGATTACG
CCAAGCTTACCGCATCAGGAAATTGTAAGCGTTAATATTTTGTTAAAATTCGCGTTAAATTTTTGTTAAA
TCAGCTCATTTTTTAACCAATAGGCCGAAATCGGCAAAATCCCTTATAAATCAAAAGAATAGACCGAGAT
AGGGT
[37 nt withheld, positions 8126-8162]
AAAGAACGTGGACTCCAACGTCAAAGG
[49 nt withheld, positions 8190-8238]
T
[91 nt withheld, positions 8240-8330]
G
[124 nt withheld, positions 8332-8455]
CCATTCGC
Features (pLannotate 1.2.2; 26 found; start..end, strand, type, name):
      3..257     -  CDS            BRP1 (fragment): BRP1_YEAST - Protein predicted: Swiss-Prot protein existence level 4. From Saccharomyces cerevisiae (strain ATCC 204508 / S288c) (Baker's yeast).
    359..375     -  promoter       ARG4 promoter (fragment): S. cerevisiae ARG4
    480..563     +  CDS            YG007_YEAST: Protein predicted: Swiss-Prot protein existence level 4. From Saccharomyces cerevisiae (strain ATCC 204508 / S288c) (Baker's yeast).
    800..824     +  protein_bind   attB1: mutant version of attB; recombination site for the Gateway® BP reaction BP Clonase™
    847..1542    +  CDS            mScarlet-I: mScarlet-I is a basic (constitutively fluorescent) red fluorescent protein published in 2016, derived from synthetic construct. It is reported to be a rapidly-maturing monomer with moderate acid sensitivity.
   1624..2343    +  CDS            mTurquoise2: enhanced monomeric variant of CFP (Goedhart et al., 2012) mammalian codon-optimized
   2353..2377    -  protein_bind   attB2: mutant version of attB; recombination site for the Gateway® BP reaction BP Clonase™
   2405..2431    +  misc_feature   MCS (fragment): pBluescript multiple cloning site
   2440..2458    -  promoter       T7 promoter: promoter for bacteriophage T7 RNA polymerase
   2459..2602    +  CDS            ADH1 (fragment): ADH1_YEAST - Also known as ADC1. Experimental evidence at protein level: Swiss-Prot protein existence level 1. This isozyme preferentially catalyzes the conversion of primary unbranched alcohols to their corresponding aldehydes. Also shows activity toward secondary alcohols. From Saccharomyces cerevisiae (strain ATCC 204508 / S288c) (Baker's yeast).
   2606..2793    +  terminator     ADH1 terminator: S. cerevisiae ADH1; transcription terminator for the S. cerevisiae alcohol dehydrogenase 1 (ADH1) gene
   2801..2958    +  CDS            lacZα (fragment): LacZα fragment of β-galactosidase; lacZ fragment
   2964..3015    -  misc_feature   bom (fragment): basis of mobility region from pBR322
   3020..3103    +  CDS            RAF1 (fragment): RAF_YEAST - Experimental evidence at transcript level: Swiss-Prot protein existence level 2. Antagonizes transcriptional repression of recombinase FLP by REP1-REP2. May play a role in plasmid partitioning. From Saccharomyces cerevisiae (strain ATCC 204508 / S288c) (Baker's yeast).
   3257..4603    -  rep_origin     2μ ori: yeast 2μ plasmid origin of replication
   4608..4624    -  promoter       tet promoter (fragment): E. coli promoter for tetracycline efflux protein gene
   4714..5517    -  CDS            URA3: orotidine-5'-phosphate decarboxylase, required for uracil biosynthesis; S. cerevisiae URA3; yeast auxotrophic marker, counterselectable with 5-fluoroorotic acid (5-FOA)
   5518..5733    -  promoter       URA3 promoter: S. cerevisiae URA3
   5844..5948    +  promoter       AmpR promoter: bla
   5949..6809    +  CDS            AmpR: β-lactamase; bla; confers resistance to ampicillin, carbenicillin, and related antibiotics
   6980..7568    +  rep_origin     ori: high-copy-number ColE1/pMB1/pBR322/pUC origin of replication
   7751..7843    +  CDS            lacI (fragment): lac repressor; lacI; The lac repressor binds to the lac operator to inhibit transcription in E. coli. This inhibition can be relieved by adding lactose or isopropyl-β-D-thiogalactopyranoside (IPTG).
   7856..7877    +  protein_bind   CAP binding site: CAP binding activates transcription in the presence of cAMP. E. coli catabolite activator protein
   7892..7922    +  promoter       lac promoter: promoter for the E. coli lac operon
   7930..7946    +  protein_bind   lac operator: The lac repressor binds to the lac operator to inhibit transcription in E. coli. This inhibition can be relieved by adding lactose or isopropyl-β-D-thiogalactopyranoside (IPTG). lac repressor encoded by lacI
   8027..8455    -  rep_origin     f1 ori (sequence partly withheld): f1 bacteriophage origin of replication; arrow indicates direction of (+) strand synthesis
