>Addgene plasmid #118430 | pDRF1-GW mScarletI-T2A-mTurquoise2 | addgene full sequence | sequence record 237901 | Addgene NGS Result
GGATCACCCATACATCACTCTGTTTTGCCTGACCTTTTCCGGTAATTTGAAAACAAACCCGGTCTCGAAG
CGGAGATCCGGCGATAATTACCGCAGAAATAAACCCATACACGAGACGTAGAACCAGCCGCACATGGCCG
GAGAAACTCCTGCGAGAATTTCGTAAACTCGCGCGCATTGCATCTGTATTTCCTAATGCGGCACTTCCAG
GCCTCGATCGAGACCGTTTATCCATTGCTTTTTTGTTGTCTTTTTCCCTCGTTCACAGAAAGTCTGAAGA
AGCTATAGTAGAACTATGAGCTTTTTTTGTTTCTGTTTTCCTTTTTTTTTTTTTTACCTCTGTGGAAATT
GTTACTCTCACACTCTTTAGTTCGTTTGTTTGTTTTGTTTATTCCAATTATGACCGGTGACGAAACGTGG
TCGATGGTGGGTACCGCTTATGCTCCCCTCCATTAGTTTCGATTATATAAAAAGGCCAAATATTGTATTA
TTTTCAAATGTCCTATCATTATCGTCTAACATCTAATTTCTCTTAAATTTTTTCTCTTTCTTTCCTATAA
CACCAATAGTGAAAATCTTTTTTTCTTCTATATCTACAAAAACTTTTTTTTTCTATCAACCTCGTTGATA
AATTTTTTCTTTAACAATCGTTAATAATTAATTAATTGGAAAATAACCATTTTTTCTCTCTTTTATACAC
ACATTCAAAAGAAAGAAAAAAAATATACCCCAGCCTCGACTAGTGAATTCGCGGCCATCACAAGTTTGTA
CAAAAAAGCAGGCTGCTAGCGCTACCGGTCGCCACCATGGTGAGCAAGGGCGAGGCAGTGATCAAGGAGT
TCATGCGGTTCAAGGTGCACATGGAGGGCTCCATGAACGGCCACGAGTTCGAGATCGAGGGCGAGGGCGA
GGGCCGCCCCTACGAGGGCACCCAGACCGCCAAGCTGAAGGTGACCAAGGGTGGCCCCCTGCCCTTCTCC
TGGGACATCCTGTCCCCTCAGTTCATGTACGGCTCCAGGGCCTTCATCAAGCACCCCGCCGACATCCCCG
ACTACTATAAGCAGTCCTTCCCCGAGGGCTTCAAGTGGGAGCGCGTGATGAACTTCGAGGACGGCGGCGC
CGTGACCGTGACCCAGGACACCTCCCTGGAGGACGGCACCCTGATCTACAAGGTGAAGCTCCGCGGCACC
AACTTCCCTCCTGACGGCCCCGTAATGCAGAAGAAGACAATGGGCTGGGAAGCGTCCACCGAGCGGTTGT
ACCCCGAGGACGGCGTGCTGAAGGGCGACATTAAGATGGCCCTGCGCCTGAAGGACGGCGGCCGCTACCT
GGCGGACTTCAAGACCACCTACAAGGCCAAGAAGCCCGTGCAGATGCCCGGCGCCTACAACGTCGACCGC
AAGTTGGACATCACCTCCCACAACGAGGACTACACCGTGGTGGAACAGTACGAACGCTCCGAGGGCCGCC
ACTCCACCGGCGGCATGGACGAGCTGTACAAGTCCGGAGAGGGCAGAGGAAGTCTTCTAACATGCGGTGA
CGTGGAGGAGAATCCCGGCCCTGGGGATCCACCGGTCGCCACCATGGTGAGCAAGGGCGAGGAGCTGTTC
ACCGGGGTGGTGCCCATCCTGGTCGAGCTGGACGGCGACGTAAACGGCCACAAGTTCAGCGTGTCCGGCG
AGGGCGAGGGCGATGCCACCTACGGCAAGCTGACCCTGAAGTTCATCTGCACCACCGGCAAGCTGCCCGT
GCCCTGGCCCACCCTCGTGACCACCCTGTCCTGGGGCGTGCAGTGCTTCGCCCGCTACCCCGACCACATG
AAGCAGCACGACTTCTTCAAGTCCGCCATGCCCGAAGGCTACGTCCAGGAGCGCACCATCTTCTTCAAGG
ACGACGGCAACTACAAGACCCGCGCCGAGGTGAAGTTCGAGGGCGACACCCTGGTGAACCGCATCGAGCT
GAAGGGCATCGACTTCAAGGAGGACGGCAACATCCTGGGGCACAAGCTGGAGTACAACTACTTTAGCGAC
AACGTCTATATCACCGCCGACAAGCAGAAGAACGGCATCAAGGCCAACTTCAAGATCCGCCACAACATCG
AGGACGGCGGCGTGCAGCTCGCCGACCACTACCAGCAGAACACCCCCATCGGCGACGGCCCCGTGCTGCT
GCCCGACAACCACTACCTGAGCACCCAGTCCAAGCTGAGCAAAGACCCCAACGAGAAGCGCGATCACATG
GTCCTGCTGGAGTTCGTGACCGCCGCCGGGATCACTCTCGGCATGGACGAGCTGTACAAGTAAAGCGGCC
GCACCCAGCTTTCTTGTACAAAGTGGTGTAGTTAATTCATGATGGCCGCTGCAGGTCGACCTCGAGGGGG
GGCCCGGTACCCAATTCGCCCTATAGTGAGTCGTATTACGCGCGGATCCAGCTTTGGACTTCTTCGCCAG
AGGTTTGGTCAAGTCTCCAATCAAGGTTGTCGGCTTGTCTACCTTGCCAGAAATTTACGAAAAGATGGAA
AAGGGTCAAATCGTTGGTAGATACGTTGTTGACACTTCTAAATAAGCGAATTTCTTATGATTTATGATTT
TTATTATTAAATAAGTTATAAAAAAAATAAGTGTATACAAATTTTAAAGTGACTCTTAGGTTTTAAAACG
AAAATTCTTATTCTTGAGTAACTCTTTCCTGTAGGTCAGGTTGCTTTCTCAGGTATAGCATGAGGTCGCT
CTTATTGACCACACCTCTACCGGCATGCCAATTCACTGGCCGTCGTTTTACAACGTCGTGACTGGGAAAA
CCCTGGCGTTACCCAACTTAATCGCCTTGCAGCACATCCCCCTTTCGCCAGCTGGCGTAATAGCGAAGAG
GCCCGCACCGATCGCCCTTCCCAACAGTTGCGCAGCCTGAATGGCGAATGGCGCCTGATGCGGTATTTTC
TCCTTACGCATCTGTGCGGTATTTCACACCGCATAATCGGATCGTACTTGTTACCCATCATTGAATTTTG
AACATCCGAACCTGGGAGTTTTCCCTGAAACAGATAGTATATTTGAACCTGTATAATAATATATAGTCTA
GCGCTTTACGGAAGACAATGTATGTATTTCGGTTCCTGGAGAAACTATTGCATCTATTGCATAGGTAATC
TTGCACGTCGCATCCCCGGTTCATTTTCTGCGTTTCCATCTTGCACTTCAATAGCATATCTTTGTTAACG
AAGCATCTGTGCTTCATTTTGTAGAACAAAAATGCAACGCGAGAGCGCTAATTTTTCAAACAAAGAATCT
GAGCTGCATTTTTACAGAACAGAAATGCAACGCGAAAGCGCTATTTTACCAACGAAGAATCTGTGCTTCA
TTTTTGTAAAACAAAAATGCAACGCGAGAGCGCTAATTTTTCAAACAAAGAATCTGAGCTGCATTTTTAC
AGAACAGAAATGCAACGCGAGAGCGCTATTTTACCAACAAAGAATCTATACTTCTTTTTTGTTCTACAAA
AATGCATCCCGAGAGCGCTATTTTTCTAACAAAGCATCTTAGATTACTTTTTTTCTCCTTTGTGCGCTCT
ATAATGCAGTCTCTTGATAACTTTTTGCACTGTAGGTCCGTTAAGGTTAGAAGAAGGCTACTTTGGTGTC
TATTTTCTCTTCCATAAAAAAAGCCTGACTCCACTTCCCGCGTTTACTGATTACTAGCGAAGCTGCGGGT
GCATTTTTTCAAGATAAAGGCATCCCCGATTATATTCTATACCGATGTGGATTGCGCATACTTTGTGAAC
AGAAAGTGATAGCGTTGATGATTCTTCATTGGTCAGAAAATTATGAACGGTTTCTTCTATTTTGTCTCTA
TATACTACGTATAGGAAATGTTTACATTTTCGTATTGTTTTCGATTCACTCTATGAATAGTTCTTACTAC
AATTTTTTTGTCTAAAGAGTAATACTAGAGATAAACATAAAAAATGTAGAGGTCGAGTTTAGATGCAAGT
TCAAGGAGCGAAAGGTGGATGGGTAGGTTATATAGGGATATAGCACAGAGATATATAGCAAAGAGATACT
TTTGAGCAATGTTTGTGGAAGCGGTATTCGCAATATTTTAGTAGCTCGTTACAGTCCGGTGCGTTTTTGG
TTTTTTGAAAGTGCGTCTTCAGAGCGCTTTTGGTTTTCAAAAGCGCTCTGAAGTTCCTATACTTTCTAGC
TAGAGAATAGGAACTTCGGAATAGGAACTTCAAAGCGTTTCCGAAAACGAGCGCTTCCGAAAATGCAACG
CGAGCTGCGCACATACAGCTCACTGTTCACGTCGCACCTATATCTGCGTGTTGCCTGTATATATATATAC
ATGAGAAGAACGGCATAGTGCGTGTTTATGCTTAAATGCGTACTTATATGCGTCTATTTATGTAGGATGA
AAGGTAGTCTAGTACCTCCTGTGATATTATCCCATTCCATGCGGGGTATCGTATGCTTCCTTCAGCACTA
CCCTTTAGCTGTTCTATATGCTGCCACTCCTCAATTGGATTAGTCTCATCCTTCAATGCTATCATTTCCT
TTGATATTGGATCGATCCGATGATAAGCTGTCAAACATGAGAATTGGGTAATAACTGATATAATTAAATT
GAAGCTCTAATTTGTGAGTTTAGTATACATGCATTTACTTATAATACAGTTTTTTAGTTTTGCTGGCCGC
ATCTTCTCAAATATGCTTCCCAGCCTGCTTTTCTGTAACGTTCACCCTCTACCTTAGCATCCCTTCCCTT
TGCAAATAGTCCTCTTCCAACAATAATAATGTCAGATCCTGTAGAGACCACATCATCCACGGTTCTATAC
TGTTGACCCAATGCGTCTCCCTTGTCATCTAAACCCACACCGGGTGTCATAATCAACCAATCGTAACCTT
CATCTCTTCCACCCATGTCTCTTTGAGCAATAAAGCCGATAACAAAATCTTTGTCGCTCTTCGCAATGTC
AACAGTACCCTTAGTATATTCTCCAGTAGATAGGGAGCCCTTGCATGACAATTCTGCTAACATCAAAAGG
CCTCTAGGTTCCTTTGTTACTTCTTCTGCCGCCTGCTTCAAACCGCTAACAATACCTGGGCCCACCACAC
CGTGTGCATTCGTAATGTCTGCCCATTCTGCTATTCTGTATACACCCGCAGAGTACTGCAATTTGACTGT
ATTACCAATGTCAGCAAATTTTCTGTCTTCGAAGAGTAAAAAATTGTACTTGGCGGATAATGCCTTTAGC
GGCTTAACTGTGCCCTCCATGGAAAAATCAGTCAAGATATCCACATGTGTTTTTAGTAAACAAATTTTGG
GACCTAATGCTTCAACTAACTCCAGTAATTCCTTGGTGGTACGAACATCCAATGAAGCACACAAGTTTGT
TTGCTTTTCGTGCATGATATTAAATAGCTTGGCAGCAACAGGACTAGGATGAGTAGCAGCACGTTCCTTA
TATGTAGCTTTCGACATGATTTATCTTCGTTTCCTGCATGTTTTTGTTCTGTGCAGTTGGGTTAAGAATA
CTGGGCAATTTCATGTTTCTTCAACACTACATATGCGTATATATACCAATCTAAGTCTGTGCTCCTTCCT
TCGTTCTTCCTTCTGTTCGGAGATTACCGAATCAAAAAAATTTCAAGGAAACCGAAATCAAAAAAAAGAA
TAAAAAAAAAATGATGAATTGAAAAGCTAATTCTTGAAGACGAAAGGGCCTCGTGATACGCCTATTTTTA
TAGGTTAATGTCATGATAATAATGGTTTCTTAGACGTCAGGTGGCACTTTTCGGGGAAATGTGCGCGGAA
CCCCTATTTGTTTATTTTTCTAAATACATTCAAATATGTATCCGCTCATGAGACAATAACCCTGATAAAT
GCTTCAATAATATTGAAAAAGGAAGAGTATGAGTATTCAACATTTCCGTGTCGCCCTTATTCCCTTTTTT
GCGGCATTTTGCCTTCCTGTTTTTGCTCACCCAGAAACGCTGGTGAAAGTAAAAGATGCTGAAGATCAGT
TGGGTGCACGAGTGGGTTACATCGAACTGGATCTCAACAGCGGTAAGATCCTTGAGAGTTTTCGCCCCGA
AGAACGTTTTCCAATGATGAGCACTTTTAAAGTTCTGCTATGTGGCGCGGTATTATCCCGTATTGACGCC
GGGCAAGAGCAACTCGGTCGCCGCATACACTATTCTCAGAATGACTTGGTTGAGTACTCACCAGTCACAG
AAAAGCATCTTACGGATGGCATGACAGTAAGAGAATTATGCAGTGCTGCCATAACCATGAGTGATAACAC
TGCGGCCAACTTACTTCTGACAACGATCGGAGGACCGAAGGAGCTAACCGCTTTTTTGCACAACATGGGG
GATCATGTAACTCGCCTTGATCGTTGGGAACCGGAGCTGAATGAAGCCATACCAAACGACGAGCGTGACA
CCACGATGCCTGTAGCAATGGCAACAACGTTGCGCAAACTATTAACTGGCGAACTACTTACTCTAGCTTC
CCGGCAACAATTAATAGACTGGATGGAGGCGGATAAAGTTGCAGGACCACTTCTGCGCTCGGCCCTTCCG
GCTGGCTGGTTTATTGCTGATAAATCTGGAGCCGGTGAGCGTGGGTCTCGCGGTATCATTGCAGCACTGG
GGCCAGATGGTAAGCCCTCCCGTATCGTAGTTATCTACACGACGGGGAGTCAGGCAACTATGGATGAACG
AAATAGACAGATCGCTGAGATAGGTGCCTCACTGATTAAGCATTGGTAACTGTCAGACCAAGTTTACTCA
TATATACTTTAGATTGATTTAAAACTTCATTTTTAATTTAAAAGGATCTAGGTGAAGATCCTTTTTGATA
ATCTCATGACCAAAATCCCTTAACGTGAGTTTTCGTTCCACTGAGCGTCAGACCCCGTAGAAAAGATCAA
AGGATCTTCTTGAGATCCTTTTTTTCTGCGCGTAATCTGCTGCTTGCAAACAAAAAAACCACCGCTACCA
GCGGTGGTTTGTTTGCCGGATCAAGAGCTACCAACTCTTTTTCCGAAGGTAACTGGCTTCAGCAGAGCGC
AGATACCAAATACTGTTCTTCTAGTGTAGCCGTAGTTAGGCCACCACTTCAAGAACTCTGTAGCACCGCC
TACATACCTCGCTCTGCTAATCCTGTTACCAGTGGCTGCTGCCAGTGGCGATAAGTCGTGTCTTACCGGG
TTGGACTCAAGACGATAGTTACCGGATAAGGCGCAGCGGTCGGGCTGAACGGGGGGTTCGTGCACACAGC
CCAGCTTGGAGCGAACGACCTACACCGAACTGAGATACCTACAGCGTGAGCTATGAGAAAGCGCCACGCT
TCCCGAAGGGAGAAAGGCGGACAGGTATCCGGTAAGCGGCAGGGTCGGAACAGGAGAGCGCACGAGGGAG
CTTCCAGGGGGAAACGCCTGGTATCTTTATAGTCCTGTCGGGTTTCGCCACCTCTGACTTGAGCGTCGAT
TTTTGTGATGCTCGTCAGGGGGGCGGAGCCTATGGAAAAACGCCAGCAACGCGGCCTTTTTACGGTTCCT
GGCCTTTTGCTGGCCTTTTGCTCACATGTTCTTTCCTGCGTTATCCCCTGATTCTGTGGATAACCGTATT
ACCGCCTTTGAGTGAGCTGATACCGCTCGCCGCAGCCGAACGACCGAGCGCAGCGAGTCAGTGAGCGAGG
AAGCGGAAGAGCGCCCAATACGCAAACCGCCTCTCCCCGCGCGTTGGCCGATTCATTAATGCAGCTGGCA
CGACAGGTTTCCCGACTGGAAAGCGGGCAGTGAGCGCAACGCAATTAATGTGAGTTAGCTCACTCATTAG
GCACCCCAGGCTTTACACTTTATGCTTCCGGCTCGTATGTTGTGTGGAATTGTGAGCGGATAACAATTTC
ACACAGGAAACAGCTATGACCATGATTACGCCAAGCTTACCGCATCAGGAAATTGTAAGCGTTAATATTT
TGTTAAAATTCGCGTTAAATTTTTGTTAAATCAGCTCATTTTTTAACCAATAGGCCGAAATCGGCAAAAT
CCCTTATAAATCAAAAGAATAGACCGAGATAGGGT
[37 nt withheld, positions 8086-8122]
AAAGAACGTGGACTCCAACGTCAAAGG
[49 nt withheld, positions 8150-8198]
T
[91 nt withheld, positions 8200-8290]
G
[124 nt withheld, positions 8292-8415]
CCATTCGCCAAGCTTCCTGAAACGGAGAAACATAAACAGGCATTGCTG
Features (pLannotate 1.2.2; 26 found; start..end, strand, type, name):
    319..335     -  promoter       ARG4 promoter (fragment): S. cerevisiae ARG4
    440..523     +  CDS            YG007_YEAST: Protein predicted: Swiss-Prot protein existence level 4. From Saccharomyces cerevisiae (strain ATCC 204508 / S288c) (Baker's yeast).
    760..784     +  protein_bind   attB1: mutant version of attB; recombination site for the Gateway® BP reaction BP Clonase™
    807..1502    +  CDS            mScarlet-I: mScarlet-I is a basic (constitutively fluorescent) red fluorescent protein published in 2016, derived from synthetic construct. It is reported to be a rapidly-maturing monomer with moderate acid sensitivity.
   1584..2303    +  CDS            mTurquoise2: enhanced monomeric variant of CFP (Goedhart et al., 2012) mammalian codon-optimized
   2313..2337    -  protein_bind   attB2: mutant version of attB; recombination site for the Gateway® BP reaction BP Clonase™
   2365..2391    +  misc_feature   MCS (fragment): pBluescript multiple cloning site
   2400..2418    -  promoter       T7 promoter: promoter for bacteriophage T7 RNA polymerase
   2419..2562    +  CDS            ADH1 (fragment): ADH1_YEAST - Also known as ADC1. Experimental evidence at protein level: Swiss-Prot protein existence level 1. This isozyme preferentially catalyzes the conversion of primary unbranched alcohols to their corresponding aldehydes. Also shows activity toward secondary alcohols. From Saccharomyces cerevisiae (strain ATCC 204508 / S288c) (Baker's yeast).
   2566..2753    +  terminator     ADH1 terminator: S. cerevisiae ADH1; transcription terminator for the S. cerevisiae alcohol dehydrogenase 1 (ADH1) gene
   2761..2918    +  CDS            lacZα (fragment): LacZα fragment of β-galactosidase; lacZ fragment
   2924..2975    -  misc_feature   bom (fragment): basis of mobility region from pBR322
   2980..3063    +  CDS            RAF1 (fragment): RAF_YEAST - Experimental evidence at transcript level: Swiss-Prot protein existence level 2. Antagonizes transcriptional repression of recombinase FLP by REP1-REP2. May play a role in plasmid partitioning. From Saccharomyces cerevisiae (strain ATCC 204508 / S288c) (Baker's yeast).
   3217..4563    -  rep_origin     2μ ori: yeast 2μ plasmid origin of replication
   4568..4584    -  promoter       tet promoter (fragment): E. coli promoter for tetracycline efflux protein gene
   4674..5477    -  CDS            URA3: orotidine-5'-phosphate decarboxylase, required for uracil biosynthesis; S. cerevisiae URA3; yeast auxotrophic marker, counterselectable with 5-fluoroorotic acid (5-FOA)
   5478..5693    -  promoter       URA3 promoter: S. cerevisiae URA3
   5804..5908    +  promoter       AmpR promoter: bla
   5909..6769    +  CDS            AmpR: β-lactamase; bla; confers resistance to ampicillin, carbenicillin, and related antibiotics
   6940..7528    +  rep_origin     ori: high-copy-number ColE1/pMB1/pBR322/pUC origin of replication
   7711..7803    +  CDS            lacI (fragment): lac repressor; lacI; The lac repressor binds to the lac operator to inhibit transcription in E. coli. This inhibition can be relieved by adding lactose or isopropyl-β-D-thiogalactopyranoside (IPTG).
   7816..7837    +  protein_bind   CAP binding site: CAP binding activates transcription in the presence of cAMP. E. coli catabolite activator protein
   7852..7882    +  promoter       lac promoter: promoter for the E. coli lac operon
   7890..7906    +  protein_bind   lac operator: The lac repressor binds to the lac operator to inhibit transcription in E. coli. This inhibition can be relieved by adding lactose or isopropyl-β-D-thiogalactopyranoside (IPTG). lac repressor encoded by lacI
   7987..8415    -  rep_origin     f1 ori (sequence partly withheld): f1 bacteriophage origin of replication; arrow indicates direction of (+) strand synthesis
   8426..217     -  CDS            BRP1 (fragment) (across the origin): BRP1_YEAST - Protein predicted: Swiss-Prot protein existence level 4. From Saccharomyces cerevisiae (strain ATCC 204508 / S288c) (Baker's yeast).
