[The description below was written by a language model from this plasmid's Addgene catalogue record and pLannotate feature annotations shown in this document.]
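Description:
pDRF1-GW mScarletI-T2A-mTurquoise2 is an 8,463 bp yeast expression shuttle plasmid built on the pDRF1-GW backbone. In E. coli it replicates from a high-copy ColE1/pUC-type origin and is selected through the AmpR β-lactamase gene. In Saccharomyces cerevisiae it is maintained episomally by the 2μ origin and selected by the URA3 auxotrophic marker under its own promoter, which also allows counterselection with 5-FOA. An f1 origin and remnants of lac, T7 and pBluescript polylinker sequences are carried over from the parental cloning vectors and have no evident role in yeast expression.

The payload lies between Gateway attB1 and attB2 sites, which reflect the Gateway-compatible backbone, although the catalogue lists restriction cloning with unspecified sites. It consists of the red fluorescent protein mScarlet-I followed by the cyan fluorescent protein mTurquoise2. The short unannotated gap between the two coding sequences is consistent with the T2A peptide named in the insert. A 2A sequence causes ribosomal skipping during translation, so a single transcript yields two separate proteins in a fixed one-to-one ratio, matching the stated purpose of equimolar expression of the two fluorophores. An ADH1 terminator lies downstream of the cassette. The yeast promoter driving it is not annotated or named in the record: the upstream region shows only fragmentary matches to yeast genomic sequence.

The depositor and repository-sequenced records are the same length and carry identical features, offset only by the numbering start point. The associated publication concerns in vivo characterisation of fluorescent proteins in budding yeast, where such a co-expressed pair gives one fluorophore as an internal reference for the other.
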