Addgene plasmid #118430: pDRF1-GW mScarletI-T2A-mTurquoise2
Purpose: Produces equimolar expression of mScarletI and mTq2
Depositing lab: Bas Teusink. Depositing organization: Vrije Universiteit Amsterdam. Publication: In vivo characterisation of fluorescent proteins in budding yeast. Botman D, de Groot DH, Schmidt P, Goedhart J, Teusink B. Sci Rep. 2019 Feb 19;9(1):2234. doi: 10.1038/s41598-019-38913-z. PubMed 30783202.
Backbone
  Vector backbone: pDRF1-GW
  Vector type: Yeast Expression
  Selectable markers: URA3
Growth in bacteria
  Bacterial resistance: Ampicillin, 100 μg/mL
  Growth temperature: 37°C
  Growth strain: DH5alpha
  Copy number: High Copy
Gene/Insert
  Gene/Insert name: mScarletI-T2A-mTurquoise2
  Species: Synthetic
  Cloning method: Restriction Enzyme; 5′ cloning site unknown (unknown if destroyed); 3′ cloning site unknown (unknown if destroyed)
  Sequencing primers: 5′ AACAATCGTTAATAATTAATTAATTGG; 3′ GAGTCACTTTAAAATTTGTATACAC
Terms and licenses: Academic/Nonprofit Terms; Industry Terms: Not Available to Industry
How to cite: pDRF1-GW mScarletI-T2A-mTurquoise2 was a gift from Bas Teusink (Addgene plasmid # 118430 ; http://n2t.net/addgene:118430 ; RRID:Addgene_118430)
